>Addgene plasmid #27854 | pUT1758-HQ858772 | depositor full sequence | sequence record 13128 | Author sequence
CAAATAATGATTTTATTTTGACTGATAGTGACCTGTTCGTTGCAACAAATTGATGAGCAATGCTTTTTTA
TAATGCCAACTTTGTACAAAAAAGCAGGCTCCGCGGCCGCCTTGTTTAACTTTAAGAAGGAGCCCTTCAC
CATGGCGACTTCGCTGGGACTGAACCCTGAAGATCTCTTCACTTCGTACTCGTCTTCCTACTACTCCTCG
CCGCCGTTCATGTCCGACTACGCGGCGAGCTTCACGCCGGCGGCCGGGGACTCCACGGCCTTCTCCTCGG
AGCTCGACGACCTTCACCACTTCGACTACTCACCGGCGCCGATCGTCACTGCTGCCGGAGCCGGGGCTGG
GGGCGGCGATCGCAACGAGAAGATGATGTGGTGTGAGGGTGGTGGTGACGAGAGAAGACTCAGAAGCAAC
GGAAGGATCGGGTTCAGAACGAGGTCAGAGGTGGAGATCTTGGACGACGGATTCAAGTGGAGGAAGTACG
GGAAGAAGGCCGTCAAGAACAGCCCAAATCCAAGGAACTACTACCGCTGCTCGTCGGAGGGCTGCGGCGT
GAAGAAGCGGGTGGAGAGGGACCGCGACGACCCCCGCTACGTCATCACCACCTACGACGGCGTCCACAAC
CACGCCAGCCCCGGAGCCGCTGCTATCATCGTCCCGTACGGCAGCGGCGGCGGCAATAGCGGCTTCTACA
GCCCGCCGCACAGCGGCTCCCCGTCGGCCACCTCCTACTCGGGCTCCCTAGTCTTCAAGGGTGGGCGCGC
CGACCCAGCTTTCTTGTACAAAGTTGGCATTATAAGAAAGCATTGCTTATCAATTTGTTGCAACGAACAG
GTCACTATCAGTCAAAATAAAATCATTATTTGCCATCCAGCTGATATCCCCTATAGTGAGTCGTATTACA
TGGTCATAGCTGTTTCCTGGCAGCTCTGGCCCGTGTCTCAAAATCTCTGATGTTACATTGCACAAGATAA
AAATATATCATCATGAACAATAAAACTGTCTGCTTACATAAACAGTAATACAAGGGGTGTTATGAGCCAT
ATTCAACGGGAAACGTCGAGGCCGCGATTAAATTCCAACATGGATGCTGATTTATATGGGTATAAATGGG
CTCGCGATAATGTCGGGCAATCAGGTGCGACAATCTATCGCTTGTATGGGAAGCCCGATGCGCCAGAGTT
GTTTCTGAAACATGGCAAAGGTAGCGTTGCCAATGATGTTACAGATGAGATGGTCAGACTAAACTGGCTG
ACGGAATTTATGCCTCTTCCGACCATCAAGCATTTTATCCGTACTCCTGATGATGCATGGTTACTCACCA
CTGCGATCCCCGGAAAAACAGCATTCCAGGTATTAGAAGAATATCCTGATTCAGGTGAAAATATTGTTGA
TGCGCTGGCAGTGTTCCTGCGCCGGTTGCATTCGATTCCTGTTTGTAATTGTCCTTTTAACAGCGATCGC
GTATTTCGTCTCGCTCAGGCGCAATCACGAATGAATAACGGTTTGGTTGATGCGAGTGATTTTGATGACG
AGCGTAATGGCTGGCCTGTTGAACAAGTCTGGAAAGAAATGCATAAACTTTTGCCATTCTCACCGGATTC
AGTCGTCACTCATGGTGATTTCTCACTTGATAACCTTATTTTTGACGAGGGGAAATTAATAGGTTGTATT
GATGTTGGACGAGTCGGAATCGCAGACCGATACCAGGATCTTGCCATCCTATGGAACTGCCTCGGTGAGT
TTTCTCCTTCATTACAGAAACGGCTTTTTCAAAAATATGGTATTGATAATCCTGATATGAATAAATTGCA
GTTTCATTTGATGCTCGATGAGTTTTTCTAATCAGAATTGGTTAATTGGTTGTAACACTGGCAGAGCATT
ACGCTGACTTGACGGGACGGCGCAAGCTCATGACCAAAATCCCTTAACGTGAGTTACGCGTCGTTCCACT
GAGCGTCAGACCCCGTAGAAAAGATCAAAGGATCTTCTTGAGATCCTTTTTTTCTGCGCGTAATCTGCTG
CTTGCAAACAAAAAAACCACCGCTACCAGCGGTGGTTTGTTTGCCGGATCAAGAGCTACCAACTCTTTTT
CCGAAGGTAACTGGCTTCAGCAGAGCGCAGATACCAAATACTGTCCTTCTAGTGTAGCCGTAGTTAGGCC
ACCACTTCAAGAACTCTGTAGCACCGCCTACATACCTCGCTCTGCTAATCCTGTTACCAGTGGCTGCTGC
CAGTGGCGATAAGTCGTGTCTTACCGGGTTGGACTCAAGACGATAGTTACCGGATAAGGCGCAGCGGTCG
GGCTGAACGGGGGGTTCGTGCACACAGCCCAGCTTGGAGCGAACGACCTACACCGAACTGAGATACCTAC
AGCGTGAGCATTGAGAAAGCGCCACGCTTCCCGAAGGGAGAAAGGCGGACAGGTATCCGGTAAGCGGCAG
GGTCGGAACAGGAGAGCGCACGAGGGAGCTTCCAGGGGGAAACGCCTGGTATCTTTATAGTCCTGTCGGG
TTTCGCCACCTCTGACTTGAGCGTCGATTTTTGTGATGCTCGTCAGGGGGGCGGAGCCTATGGAAAAACG
CCAGCAACGCGGCCTTTTTACGGTTCCTGGCCTTTTGCTGGCCTTTTGCTCACATGTTCTTTCCTGCGTT
ATCCCCTGATTCTGTGGATAACCGTATTACCGCCTTTGAGTGAGCTGATACCGCTCGCCGCAGCCGAACG
ACCGAGCGCAGCGAGTCAGTGAGCGAGGAAGCGGAAGAGCGCCCAATACGCAAACCGCCTCTCCCCGCGC
GTTGGCCGATTCATTAATGCAGCTGGCACGACAGGTTTCCCGACTGGAAAGCGGGCAGTGAGCGCAACGC
AATTAATACGCGTACCGCTAGCCAGGAAGAGTTTGTAGAAACGCAAAAAGGCCATCCGTCAGGATGGCCT
TCTGCTTAGTTTGATGCCTGGCAGTTTATGGCGGGCGTCCTGCCCGCCACCCTCCGGGCCGTTGCTTCAC
AACGTTCAAATCCGCTCCCGGCGGATTTGTCCTACTCAGGAGAGCGTTCACCGACAAACAACAGATAAAA
CGAAAGGCCCAGTCTTCCGACTGAGCCTTTCGTTTTATTTGATGCCTGGCAGTTCCCTACTCTCGCGTTA
ACGCTAGCATGGATGTTTTCCCAGTCACGACGTTGTAAAACGACGGCCAGTCTTAAGCTCGGGCCC
Features (pLannotate 1.2.2; 11 found; start..end, strand, type, name):
      1..100     +  protein_bind   attL1: mutant version of attL; recombination site for the Gateway® LR reaction LR Clonase™
    112..132     +  RBS            RBS: efficient ribosome binding site from bacteriophage T7 gene 10 (Olins and Rangwala, 1989)
    418..633     +  CDS            WRKY43 (fragment): WRK43_ARATH - Experimental evidence at protein level: Swiss-Prot protein existence level 1. Transcription factor. Interacts specifically with the W box (5'-(T)TGAC[CT]-3'), a frequently occurring elicitor-responsive cis- acting element (By similarity). From Arabidopsis thaliana (Mouse-ear cress).
    773..872     -  protein_bind   attL2: mutant version of attL; recombination site for the Gateway® LR reaction LR Clonase™
    890..908     -  promoter       T7 promoter: promoter for bacteriophage T7 RNA polymerase
   1042..1851    +  CDS            KanR: aminoglycoside phosphotransferase; aph(3')-Ia; confers resistance to kanamycin in bacteria or G418 (Geneticin®) in eukaryotes
   1998..2586    +  rep_origin     ori: high-copy-number ColE1/pMB1/pBR322/pUC origin of replication
   2769..2861    +  CDS            lacI (fragment): lac repressor; lacI; The lac repressor binds to the lac operator to inhibit transcription in E. coli. This inhibition can be relieved by adding lactose or isopropyl-β-D-thiogalactopyranoside (IPTG).
   2916..2943    -  terminator     rrnB T2 terminator: transcription terminator T2 from the E. coli rrnB gene
   3075..3118    +  terminator     rrnB T1 terminator: Escherichia coli rrnB; transcription terminator T1 from the E. coli rrnB gene
   3165..3201    -  CDS            lacZα (fragment): LacZα fragment of β-galactosidase; lacZ fragment
