[The description below was written by a language model from this plasmid's Addgene catalogue record and pLannotate feature annotations shown in this document.]
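Description:
pUT1758-HQ858772 is a Gateway entry clone built on the Invitrogen pENTR/SD backbone, carrying a maize (Zea mays) WRKY transcription factor open reading frame as part of the Maize TFome collection of transcription factor ORFs for functional genomics. It is propagated in E. coli under kanamycin selection, provided by the aph(3')-Ia aminoglycoside phosphotransferase gene, and replicates from a ColE1/pUC-type origin. The catalogue lists the plasmid as low copy, whereas the feature annotation describes this origin class as high copy. The backbone is recorded as 2,601 bp and the insert as 615 bp, consistent with the 3,216 nt full sequence.

The coding sequence was PCR-amplified from a full-length cDNA template with its native stop codon retained, so it is suited to native or N-terminally tagged expression rather than C-terminal fusions once transferred. It sits between attL1 and attL2, the recombination sites that allow LR Clonase-mediated transfer of the ORF into any attR-containing destination vector. Immediately downstream of attL1 is the bacteriophage T7 gene 10 ribosome binding site characteristic of the SD version of the entry vector, which supports translation in bacterial systems after transfer into a suitable prokaryotic expression vector. Automated annotation recognises part of the insert by similarity to Arabidopsis WRKY43, reflecting the conserved W box-binding WRKY domain rather than an Arabidopsis origin. A T7 promoter lies outside attL2 in reverse orientation, and rrnB T1 and T2 terminators upstream of attL1 insulate the cassette from read-through transcription. Short lacI and lacZα fragments appear to be backbone remnants. The entry clone itself has no promoter driving the ORF in plants. It serves as a source from which the gene can be shuttled into expression, yeast hybrid or plant transformation vectors.
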