Addgene plasmid #27854: pUT1758-HQ858772
Depositing lab: John Gray & Erich Grotewold. Depositing organization: University of Toledo. Publication: The Maize TFome--development of a transcription factor open reading frame collection for functional genomics. Burdo B, Gray J, Goetting-Minesky MP, Wittler B, Hunt M, Li T, Velliquette D, Thomas J, Gentzel I, dos Santos Brito M, Mejia-Guerra MK, Connolly LN, Qaisi D, Li W, Casas MI, Doseff AI, Grotewold E. Plant J. 2014 Oct;80(2):356-66. doi: 10.1111/tpj.12623. Epub 2014 Aug 26. PubMed 25053252.
Backbone
  Vector backbone: pENTR/SD
  Backbone manufacturer: Invitrogen
  Backbone size w/o insert (bp): 2601
  Vector type: Entry vector
Growth in bacteria
  Bacterial resistance: Kanamycin, 50 μg/mL
  Growth temperature: 37°C
  Growth strain: DH5alpha
  Growth instructions: E. coli TOP10
  Copy number: Low Copy
Gene/Insert
  Gene/Insert name: WRKY transcription factor from EE186043
  Species: Zea mays
  Insert size (bp): 615
  GenBank ID: HQ858772
  Cloning method: Restriction Enzyme
  Sequencing primers: 5′ M13 For; 3′ M13 Rev
Terms and licenses: Academic/Nonprofit Terms; Industry Terms: Not Available to Industry
Depositor comments: This CDS was amplified using PCR from a full length cDNA template from the Maize Full-length cDNA Project (www.maizecdna.org) and the PCR product included the stop codon. The PCR product was cloned into a Gateway pENTR/SD vector. Further information on this gene may be obtained at www.grassius.org using the GenBank number. (The second half of the plasmid name is the GenBank Number for the sequence of the insert)
How to cite: pUT1758-HQ858772 was a gift from John Gray & Erich Grotewold (Addgene plasmid # 27854 ; http://n2t.net/addgene:27854 ; RRID:Addgene_27854)
