>Addgene plasmid #27854 | pUT1758-HQ858772 | addgene partial sequence | sequence record 34144 | 27854 with M13pUC-fwd
ATGATTTTATTTTGACTGATAGTGACCTGTTCGTTGCAACAAATTGATGAGCAATGCTTTTTTATAATGC
CAACTTTGTACAAAAAAGCAGGCTCCGCGGCCGCCTTGTTTAACTTTAAGAAGGAGCCCTTCACCATGGC
GACTTCGCTGGGACTGAACCCTGAAGATCTCTTCACTTCGTACTCGTCTTCCTACTACTCCTCGCCGCCG
TTCATGTCCGACTACGCGGCGAGCTTCACGCCGGCGGCCGGGGACTCCACGGCCTTCTCCTCGGAGCTCG
ACGACCTTCACCACTTCGACTACTCACCGGCGCCGATCGTCACTGCTGCCGGAGCCGGGGCTGGGGGCGG
CGATCGCAACGAGAAGATGATGTGGTGTGAGGGTGGTGGTGACGAGAGAAGACTCAGAAGCAACGGAAGG
ATCGGGTTCAGAACGAGGTCAGAGGTGGAGATCTTGGACGACGGATTCAAGTGGAGGAAGTACGGGAAGA
AGGCCGTCAAGAACAGCCCAAATCCAAGGAACTACTACCGCTGCTCGTCGGAGGGCTGCGGCGTGAAGAA
GCGGGTGGAGAGGGACCGCGACGACCCCCGCTACGTCATCACCACCTACGACGGCGTCCACAACCACGCC
AGCCCCGGAGCCGCTGCTATCATCGTCCCGTACGGCAGCGGCGGCGGCAATAGCGGCTTCTACAGCCCGC
CGCACAGCGGCTCCCCGTCGGCCACCTCCTACTCGGGCTCCCTAGTCTTCAAGGGTGGGCGCGCCGACCC
AGCTTTCTTGTACAAAGTTGGCATTATAAGAAAGCATTGCTTATCAATTTGTTGCAACGAACAGGTCACT
ATCAGTCAAAAT
